Addgene plasmid #207258: pHCMV_BRV_GP
Purpose: Mammalian expression of Blue River virus GP protein
Depositing lab: Feng Zhang. Publication: Cell type-specific delivery by modular envelope design. Strebinger D, Frangieh CJ, Friedrich MJ, Faure G, Macrae RK, Zhang F. Nat Commun. 2023 Aug 23;14(1):5141. doi: 10.1038/s41467-023-40788-8. PubMed 37612276.
Backbone
  Vector backbone: pHCMV
  Backbone manufacturer: Clontech
  Backbone size w/o insert (bp): 4764
  Vector type: Mammalian Expression
Growth in bacteria
  Bacterial resistance: Ampicillin, 100 μg/mL
  Growth temperature: 37°C
  Growth strain: NEB Stable
  Copy number: High Copy
Gene/Insert
  Gene/Insert name: BRV_GP
  Species: Blue River virus
  Insert size (bp): 3420
  Mutation: mammalian codon optimization
  Promoter: CMV promoter
  Cloning method: Restriction Enzyme; 5′ cloning site EcoRI (not destroyed); 3′ cloning site BglII (not destroyed)
Resource information
  A portion of this plasmid was derived from a plasmid made by: synthesis
Terms and licenses: Academic/Nonprofit Terms; Industry Terms: Not Available to Industry
Depositor comments: GenBank: AF030551.1
How to cite: pHCMV_BRV_GP was a gift from Feng Zhang (Addgene plasmid # 207258 ; http://n2t.net/addgene:207258 ; RRID:Addgene_207258)
