[The description below was written by a language model from this plasmid's Addgene catalogue record and pLannotate feature annotations shown in this document.]
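Description:
pHCMV_BRV_GP is a mammalian expression plasmid built on the pHCMV backbone that drives production of the glycoprotein precursor (GP) of Blue River virus, a hantavirus. The 3,420 bp insert was made by synthesis with mammalian codon optimization and cloned between EcoRI and BglII sites, both of which are retained. With the 4,764 bp backbone this gives a full sequence of 8,184 nt. In bacteria the plasmid is maintained at high copy from a ColE1/pUC-type origin and selected with ampicillin through the β-lactamase gene. An f1 origin, a T7 promoter, and fragments of lacZα, lacI, the lac promoter/operator and a pBluescript-type multiple cloning site are also present as cloning-vector remnants with no role in mammalian expression.

The expression cassette consists of the human cytomegalovirus immediate early enhancer and promoter, followed by a rabbit β-globin intron, which generally improves transcript processing and expression, then the GP open reading frame and a rabbit β-globin polyadenylation signal. The short β-globin coding fragment annotated just upstream of the insert appears to be exon sequence flanking the intron. The annotation tool labels the insert by its similarity to the New York virus glycoprotein, a related hantavirus, rather than Blue River virus itself. By that homology, the precursor would yield the Gn and Gc surface glycoproteins, which associate on the virion, mediate receptor attachment and drive membrane fusion after endocytosis.

No tags, reporters or mammalian selection markers are annotated, so the plasmid is suited to transient transfection. The associated publication concerns modular envelope design for cell type-specific delivery, suggesting use as an envelope-supplying plasmid for pseudotyped particles, though the record itself states only mammalian expression of the GP protein.
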