Features (pLannotate 1.2.2; 17 found; start..end, strand, type, name):
     97..476     +  enhancer       CMV enhancer: human cytomegalovirus immediate early enhancer
    477..680     +  promoter       CMV promoter: human cytomegalovirus (CMV) immediate early promoter
    792..1364    +  intron         β-globin intron: intron from rabbit β-globin gene
   1362..1430    +  CDS            HBB (fragment): HBB_LEPEU - Experimental evidence at protein level: Swiss-Prot protein existence level 1. Involved in oxygen transport from the lung to the various peripheral tissues. From Lepus europaeus (European hare).
   1425..4844    +  CDS            GP: GP_NYV - Experimental evidence at protein level: Swiss-Prot protein existence level 1. Glycoprotein C and Glycoprotein N interact with each other and are present at the surface of the virion. They are able to attach the virion to a cell receptor and to promote fusion of membranes after endocytosis of the virion. Glycoprotein C contains an ITAM motif which is likely to dysregulate normal immune and endothelial cell responses and contribute to virus pathogenesis. From New York virus (NYV).
   4954..5009    +  polyA_signal   β-globin poly(A) signal: rabbit β-globin polyadenylation signal (Gil and Proudfoot, 1987)
   5391..5407    -  protein_bind   lac operator: The lac repressor binds to the lac operator to inhibit transcription in E. coli. This inhibition can be relieved by adding lactose or isopropyl-β-D-thiogalactopyranoside (IPTG). lac repressor encoded by lacI
   5415..5445    -  promoter       lac promoter: promoter for the E. coli lac operon
   5460..5481    -  protein_bind   CAP binding site: CAP binding activates transcription in the presence of cAMP. E. coli catabolite activator protein
   5494..5586    -  CDS            lacI (fragment): lac repressor; lacI; The lac repressor binds to the lac operator to inhibit transcription in E. coli. This inhibition can be relieved by adding lactose or isopropyl-β-D-thiogalactopyranoside (IPTG).
   5769..6357    -  rep_origin     ori: high-copy-number ColE1/pMB1/pBR322/pUC origin of replication
   6528..7388    -  CDS            AmpR: β-lactamase; bla; confers resistance to ampicillin, carbenicillin, and related antibiotics
   7389..7493    -  promoter       AmpR promoter: bla
   7546..7974    -  rep_origin     f1 ori (sequence partly withheld): f1 bacteriophage origin of replication; arrow indicates direction of (+) strand synthesis
   7979..8134    -  CDS            lacZα (fragment): LacZα fragment of β-galactosidase; lacZ fragment
   8142..8160    +  promoter       T7 promoter: promoter for bacteriophage T7 RNA polymerase
   8169..14      +  misc_feature   MCS (fragment) (across the origin): pBluescript multiple cloning site
>Addgene plasmid #207258 | pHCMV_BRV_GP | addgene full sequence | sequence record 407412 | Addgene NGS Result
GCGGCCGCTCTAGAGAGCTTGGCCCATTGCATACGTTGTATCCATATCATAATATGTACATTTATATTGG
CTCATGTCCAACATTACCGCCATGTTGACATTGATTATTGACTAGTTATTAATAGTAATCAATTACGGGG
TCATTAGTTCATAGCCCATATATGGAGTTCCGCGTTACATAACTTACGGTAAATGGCCCGCCTGGCTGAC
CGCCCAACGACCCCCGCCCATTGACGTCAATAATGACGTATGTTCCCATAGTAACGCCAATAGGGACTTT
CCATTGACGTCAATGGGTGGAGTATTTACGGTAAACTGCCCACTTGGCAGTACATCAAGTGTATCATATG
CCAAGTACGCCCCCTATTGACGTCAATGACGGTAAATGGCCCGCCTGGCATTATGCCCAGTACATGACCT
TATGGGACTTTCCTACTTGGCAGTACATCTACGTATTAGTCATCGCTATTACCATGGTGATGCGGTTTTG
GCAGTACATCAATGGGCGTGGATAGCGGTTTGACTCACGGGGATTTCCAAGTCTCCACCCCATTGACGTC
AATGGGAGTTTGTTTTGGCACCAAAATCAACGGGACTTTCCAAAATGTCGTAACAACTCCGCCCCATTGA
CGCAAATGGGCGGTAGGCGTGTACGGTGGGAGGTCTATATAAGCAGAGCTCGTTTAGTGAACCGTCAGAT
CGCCTGGACACGCCATCCACGCTGTTTTGACCTCCATAGATGACACCGGGACCGATCCAGCCTCCGGTCG
ACCGATCCTGAGAACTTCAGGGTGAGTTTGGGGACCCTTGATTGTTCTTTCTTTTTCGCTATTGTAAAAT
TCATGTTATATGGAGGGGGCAAAGTTTTCAGGGTGTTGTTTAGAATGGGAAGATGTCCCTTGTATCACCA
TGGACCCTCATGATAATTTTGTTTCTTTCACTTTCTACTCTGTTGACAACCATTGTCTCCTCTTATTTTC
TTTTCATTTTCTGTAACTTTTTCGTTAAACTTTAGCTTGCATTTGTAACGAATTTTTAAATTCACTTTTG
TTTATTTGTCAGATTGTAAGTACTTTCTCTAATCACTTTTTTTTCAAGGCAATCAGGGTATATTATATTG
TACTTCAGCACAGTTTTAGAGAACAATTGTTATAATTAAATGATAAGGTAGAATATTTCTGCATATAAAT
TCTGGCTGGCGTGGAAATATTCTTATTGGTAGAAACAACTACACCCTGGTCATCATCCTGCCTTTCTCTT
TATGGTTACAATGATATACACTGTTTGAGATGAGGATAAAATACTCTGAGTCCAAACCGGGCCCCTCTGC
TAACCATGTTCATGCCTTCTTCTCTTTCCTACAGCTCCTGGGCAACGTGCTGGTTGTTGTGCTGTCTCAT
CATTTTGGCAAAGAATTCGCCACCATGGTGGGCTGGGTGTGCATCTTTCTGGTGGTGCTCACAACCGCTA
CCGCCGGACTCACCAGAAATCTGTACGAGCTGAAAATTGAGTGCCCCCATACCGTGGGACTGGGACAAGG
CTACGTGACCGGCAGCGTCGAGACAACACCCGTCCCTCTCGGACAAGTGACCGATCTGAAGATCGAGAGC
AGCTGCAATTTTGATCTGCACGTGCCCAGCACCACAATCCAGAAGTACAACCAAGTGGAGTGGGCCAAAA
AGACCTCCACCACCGAGAGCACAAATGCCGGCGCTAGCACATTCGAGGCCAAAACCAAGGAAGTCAATCT
GAAGGGCACATGCAATATTCCCGTGACCACCTTCGAAGCTGCCTACAAGTCCAGAAAGACCGTGATCTGC
TACGATCTGGCTTGCAACCAGACACACTGTCTCCCTACCGTCCATCTGATTGCCCCCGTGCAAACATGCA
TGTCCGTGAGAAGCTGCATGATCGGACTGCTCAGCAGCAGAATCCACGTCATTTATGAAAAGACCTATTG
TGTGACCGGCCAAGTGGTGGAAGGACTGTGCTTTATCCCTACCCACACAATTGCTCTGACCCAACCCGGC
CACACCTACGACACCATGACACTGCCCATCACATGCTTTCTGGTGGCTAAGAAACTGGGAACCCAGCTGA
AGATTGCCGTGGAGCTCGAGAAGCTCATCACCGCTAGCGGCTGCACAGAGAACAGCTTTCAAGGCTACTA
CATCTGCTTTCTGGGAAAGCACTCCGAGCCTCTGTATGTCCCCACCATGGACGACTATAGGAGCGCTGAG
CTCTTCACAAGAATGGTGCTCAACCCCAAGGGAGAGGATCATGACCCCGACCAAGACGGCCAAGGACTGA
TGAGAATCACCGGCCCCATCACCGCCAAGGTGCCTTCCACAGAAACAACCGAGACAATGCAAGGCGTGGC
TTTTGCTGGCACCCCCATGTACTCCTCCTTCAGCACACTGCTCAGAAAGGCTGATCCCGAGTACGTGTTC
TCCCCCGGCATTATCCCCGAGTCCAATCACTCCGTGTGCGATAAGAAAACCATGCCCATCACATGGACCG
GATTTCTGGCCGTGTCCGGCGAGATCGAGAAGATTACCGGCTGCACCGTGTTCTGCACACTGGCCGGCCC
CGGCGCCAGCTGCGAAGCTTACAGCGAGACCGGCATCTTCAATATCAGCTCCCCTACATGTCTGGTGAAC
AAAGTGCAAAAGTTTAGAGGCTCCGAGCAGAGGGTCAACTTTATGTGCCAGAGGGTGGACCAAGACGTCG
TCGTGTACTGCAATGGCCAGAAGAAGGTGATTCTGACCAAGACACTCGTGATTGGCCAATGCATTTACAC
ATTCACATCTCTGTTCTCTCTGCTGCCCGGAGTGGCTCATAGCCTCGCCGTCGAGCTCTGCGTCCCCGGC
CTCCATGGCTGGGCCACCACCGCTCTGCTCATCACCTTCTGTTTCGGCTGGCTGCTGATCCCTAGCGTGA
CACTGATCATTCTGAGGATTCTGAGACTGCTGACCTTTAGCTGCAGCCATTACTCCACAGAGTCCAAGTT
TAAGATTCTGCTCGAGAAGGTGAAAGTGGAGTATCAGAAAACAATGGGATCCATGGTCTGCGACATCTGT
CACCATGAGTGTGAAACCGCCAAGGAACTCGACACACATAGGAAGAGCTGCCCCGAGGGCCAATGCCCCT
ATTGCATGACCATGACAGAATCCACCGAATCCGCTCTGCAAGCTCACTTCAGCGTCTGCAAACTCACAAA
TAGATTCCAAGAGAATCTGAAAAAGTCTCTGAAGCACCCCGAGGTGAAGCAAGGCTGCTATAGAACCCTC
GGCGTGTTTAGGTACAAGTCTAGATGCTATGTCGGACTCGTGTGGGGCATTCTGCTGACCGCTGAGCTGA
TCATCTGGGCTGCCTCCGCTGAGACACCTCTGATGGAAAGCGGATGGAGCGATACAGCCCACGGCGTGGG
AATTGTCCCTATGAAAACCGACCTCGAGCTGGATTTCGCCCTCGCTTCCAGCAGCTCCTACAGCTATAGA
AGGAAGCTCGTCAATCCCGCCAACAGCGAAGAGACACTGCCCTTCCATCTGCAGCTGGAAAAACAAGTGG
TCCATGCCGAGATCCATAATCTGGGCCACTGGATGGATGGCACCTTCAACATCAAAACCGCTTTCCATTG
CTATGGCGAGTGCAAGAAGTACGCTTACCCTTGGCAGACAGCTAAATGCTTCTTTGAAAAAGACTACCAG
TACGAAACCAGCTGGGGATGTAACCCTCCCGATTGCCCCGGCGTGGGAACCGGATGGACCGCTTGCGGAG
TCTATCTGGACAAACTGAGAAGCGTCGGCAAGGCCTACAAGATTGTGTCTCTGAAATACACAAGAAAGGT
CTGCATCCAGCTGGGAACCGAGCAGACATGCAAACATATCGACGTGAACGACTGCCTCGTCACCCCCAGC
GTGAAAGTCTGTATGATCGGCACAGTCAGCAAGCTGCAACCCGGAGACACACTGCTGTTTCTCGGCCCTC
TCGAGCAAGGAGGCATCATCCTCAAGCAATGGTGTACCACCAGCTGCGTGTTCGGAGACCCCGGCGACAT
TATGAGCACCACCAGCGGAATGAAGTGTCCCGAGCATACCGGATCCTTTAGAAAAATCTGCGGATTCGCC
ACAACCCCCACATGCGAGTATCAAGGCAACACAGTGAGCGGATTCAAAAGAATGATGGCCACAAGAGATT
CCTTCCAATCCTTCAATGTGACCGAGCCCCATATTACCAGCAATAGGCTCGAGTGGATCGACCCCGATAG
CAGCATCAAAGACCACATCAACGTCGTGCTGAATAGGGACGTGTCCTTTCAAGACCTCTCCGATAACCCT
TGCAAAGTGGATCTCCACACCCAGTCCATCGATGGCGCTTGGGGAAGCGGCGTCGGCTTCACACTCGTGT
GTACAGTCGGCCTCACCGAGTGCGCCAATTTCATTACATCCATCAAGGCTTGCGATCTGGCTATGTGCTA
TGGCGCCACCGTCACCAATCTGCTGAGAGGCTCCAACACCGTGAAGGTCGTGGGCAAGGGAGGCCACAGC
GGCTCTCTGTTCAAATGCTGCCACGATACCGATTGCACCGACGAAGGACTGGCTGCTAGCCCTCCTCATC
TCGATAGGGTGACCGGATTCAATCAGATCGACAGCGACAAAGTGTATGATGACGGCGCCCCCCCTTGTAG
CGTCAAGTGCTGGTTCACCAAGTCCGGCGAGTGGCTGCTGAGGATTCTGAACGGAAACTGGATGGTGGTC
GCCGTGCTGATCGTGATCCTCATCCTCAGCATTCTGCTGTTCTCCTTCTTCTGCCCTATTAGAAGCAGAA
AGAGCAAACCCAATTGATGTCTTCCTGGAGCTCCAGTCATTGACTATAACGTCTCAGATCTTTTTCCCTC
TGCCAAAAATTATGGGGACATCATGAAGCCCCTTGAGCATCTGACTTCTGGCTAATAAAGGAAATTTATT
TTCATTGCAATAGTGTGTTGGAATTTTTTGTGTCTCTCACTCGGAAGGACATATGGGAGGGCAAATCATT
TAAAACATCAGAATGAGTATTTGGTTTAGAGTTTGGCAACATATGCCCATATGCTGGCTGCCATGAACAA
AGGTTGGCTATAAAGAGGTCATCAGTATATGAAACAGCCCCCTGCTGTCCATTCCTTATTCCATAGAAAA
GCCTTGACTTGAGGTTAGATTTTTTTTATATTTTGTTTTGTGTTATTTTTTTCTTTAACATCCCTAAAAT
TTTCCTTACATGTTTTACTAGCCAGATTTTTCCTCCTCTCCTGACTACTCCCAGTCATAGCTGTCCCTCT
TCTCTTATGGAGATCCCTCGACGGATCGGCCGCAATTCGTAATCATGTCATAGCTGTTTCCTGTGTGAAA
TTGTTATCCGCTCACAATTCCACACAACATACGAGCCGGAAGCATAAAGTGTAAAGCCTGGGGTGCCTAA
TGAGTGAGCTAACTCACATTAATTGCGTTGCGCTCACTGCCCGCTTTCCAGTCGGGAAACCTGTCGTGCC
AGCTGCATTAATGAATCGGCCAACGCGCGGGGAGAGGCGGTTTGCGTATTGGGCGCTCTTCCGCTTCCTC
GCTCACTGACTCGCTGCGCTCGGTCGTTCGGCTGCGGCGAGCGGTATCAGCTCACTCAAAGGCGGTAATA
CGGTTATCCACAGAATCAGGGGATAACGCAGGAAAGAACATGTGAGCAAAAGGCCAGCAAAAGGCCAGGA
ACCGTAAAAAGGCCGCGTTGCTGGCGTTTTTCCATAGGCTCCGCCCCCCTGACGAGCATCACAAAAATCG
ACGCTCAAGTCAGAGGTGGCGAAACCCGACAGGACTATAAAGATACCAGGCGTTTCCCCCTGGAAGCTCC
CTCGTGCGCTCTCCTGTTCCGACCCTGCCGCTTACCGGATACCTGTCCGCCTTTCTCCCTTCGGGAAGCG
TGGCGCTTTCTCATAGCTCACGCTGTAGGTATCTCAGTTCGGTGTAGGTCGTTCGCTCCAAGCTGGGCTG
TGTGCACGAACCCCCCGTTCAGCCCGACCGCTGCGCCTTATCCGGTAACTATCGTCTTGAGTCCAACCCG
GTAAGACACGACTTATCGCCACTGGCAGCAGCCACTGGTAACAGGATTAGCAGAGCGAGGTATGTAGGCG
GTGCTACAGAGTTCTTGAAGTGGTGGCCTAACTACGGCTACACTAGAAGAACAGTATTTGGTATCTGCGC
TCTGCTGAAGCCAGTTACCTTCGGAAAAAGAGTTGGTAGCTCTTGATCCGGCAAACAAACCACCGCTGGT
AGCGGTGGTTTTTTTGTTTGCAAGCAGCAGATTACGCGCAGAAAAAAAGGATCTCAAGAAGATCCTTTGA
TCTTTTCTACGGGGTCTGACGCTCAGTGGAACGAAAACTCACGTTAAGGGATTTTGGTCATGAGATTATC
AAAAAGGATCTTCACCTAGATCCTTTTAAATTAAAAATGAAGTTTTAAATCAATCTAAAGTATATATGAG
TAAACTTGGTCTGACAGTTACCAATGCTTAATCAGTGAGGCACCTATCTCAGCGATCTGTCTATTTCGTT
CATCCATAGTTGCCTGACTCCCCGTCGTGTAGATAACTACGATACGGGAGGGCTTACCATCTGGCCCCAG
TGCTGCAATGATACCGCGAGACCCACGCTCACCGGCACCAGATTTATCAGCAATAAACCAGCCAGCCGGA
AGGGCCGAGCGCAGAAGTGGTCCTGCAACTTTATCCGCCTCCATCCAGTCTATTAATTGTTGCCGGGAAG
CTAGAGTAAGTAGTTCGCCAGTTAATAGTTTGCGCAACGTTGTTGCCATTGCTACAGGCATCGTGGTGTC
ACGCTCGTCGTTTGGTATGGCTTCATTCAGCTCCGGTTCCCAACGATCAAGGCGAGTTACATGATCCCCC
ATGTTGTGCAAAAAAGCGGTTAGCTCCTTCGGTCCTCCGATCGTTGTCAGAAGTAAGTTGGCCGCAGTGT
TATCACTCATGGTTATGGCAGCACTGCATAATTCTCTTACTGTCATGCCATCCGTAAGATGCTTTTCTGT
GACTGGTGAGTACTCAACCAAGTCATTCTGAGAATAGTGTATGCGGCGACCGAGTTGCTCTTGCCCGGCG
TCAATACGGGATAATACCGCGCCACATAGCAGAACTTTAAAAGTGCTCATCATTGGAAAACGTTCTTCGG
GGCGAAAACTCTCAAGGATCTTACCGCTGTTGAGATCCAGTTCGATGTAACCCACTCGTGCACCCAACTG
ATCTTCAGCATCTTTTACTTTCACCAGCGTTTCTGGGTGAGCAAAAACAGGAAGGCAAAATGCCGCAAAA
AAGGGAATAAGGGCGACACGGAAATGTTGAATACTCATACTCTTCCTTTTTCAATATTATTGAAGCATTT
ATCAGGGTTATTGTCTCATGAGCGGATACATATTTGAATGTATTTAGAAAAATAAACAAATAGGGGTTCC
GCGCACATTTCCCCGAAAAGTGCCACCTAAATTGTAAGCGTTAATATTTTGTTAAAATTCGCGTTAAATT
TTTGTTAAATCAGCTCATTTTTTAACCAATAGGCCGAAATCGGCAAAATCCCTTATAAATCAAAAGAATA
GACCGAGATAGGGT
[37 nt withheld, positions 7645-7681]
AAAGAACGTGGACTCCAACGTCAAAGG
[49 nt withheld, positions 7709-7757]
T
[91 nt withheld, positions 7759-7849]
G
[124 nt withheld, positions 7851-7974]
CCCATTCGCCATTCAGGCTGCGCAACTGTTGGGAAGGGCGATCGGTGCGGGCCTCTTCGCTATTACGCCA
GCTGGCGAAAGGGGGATGTGCTGCAAGGCGATTAAGTTGGGTAACGCCAGGGTTTTCCCAGTCACGACGT
TGTAAAACGACGGCCAGTGAGCGCGCGTAATACGACTCACTATAGGGCGAATTGGAGCTCCACCGCGGTG
